>Addgene plasmid #59315 | pNice-HA-alpha2-chimaerin | depositor full sequence | sequence record 99464 | pNice-HA-alpha2-chimaerin sequence 5387 bps
TAGTTATTAATAGTAATCAATTACGGGGTCATTAGTTCATAGCCCATATATGGAGTTCCGCGTTACATAA
CTTACGGTAAATGGCCCGCCTGGCTGACCGCCCAACGACCCCCGCCCATTGACGTCAATAATGACGTATG
TTCCCATAGTAACGCCAATAGGGACTTTCCATTGACGTCAATGGGTGGAGTATTTACGGTAAACTGCCCA
CTTGGCAGTACATCAAGTGTATCATATGCCAAGTACGCCCCCTATTGACGTCAATGACGGTAAATGGCCC
GCCTGGCATTATGCCCAGTACATGACCTTATGGGACTTTCCTACTTGGCAGTACATCTACGTATTAGTCA
TCGCTATTACCATGGTGATGCGGTTTTGGCAGTACATCAATGGGCGTGGATAGCGGTTTGACTCACGGGG
ATTTCCAAGTCTCCACCCCATTGACGTCAATGGGAGTTTGTTTTGGCACCAAAATCAACGGGACTTTCCA
AAATGTCGTAACAACTCCGCCCCATTGACGCAAATGGGCGGTAGGCGTGTACGGTGGGAGGTCTATATAA
GCAGAGCTGGTTTAGTGAACCGTCAGATCCGCTAGCGCTACCGGACTCAGATCTCGAGCTCAAGCTTCGA
ATTCACCATGTACCCCTACGACGTGCCCGACTACGCCGTCGACATGGCTCTGACCCTGTTCGATACAGAT
GAATATAGACCTCCTGTTTGGAAATCTTACTTATACCAGCTGCAGCAGGAAGCCCCTCACCCTCGAAGGG
TCACCTGCACTTGTGAGGTAGAAAACAGACCAAAGTATTATGGAAGAGAGTATCATGGCATGATCTCTAG
AGAAGAGACTGACCAGCTCCTGAGTGTGGCTGAGGGGAGCTACCTCATCCGTGAGAGCCAGCGGCAGCCA
GGAACGTACACTTTGGCTTTAAGATTTGGAAGTCAGACCAGAAACTTCAGGCTGTACTACGATGGAAAGC
ACTTTGTTGGGGAGAAACGCTTTGAGTCCATCCACGATCTGGTGACTGATGGCTTGATTACTCTCTATAT
TGAAACCAAGGCAGCAGAATACATTGCCAAGATGACGATAAACCCAATTTATGAGCACATAGGATACACA
ACCTTAAACAGAGAGCCAGCATACAAACAGCACATGGCAGTCCTGAAAGAGACACATGATGAGAAAGAGG
CTACAGGCCAGGATGGGGTATCAGAGAAAAGGTTGACTAGTCTTGTTAGAAGAGCAACTCTGAAAGAAAA
CGAGCAAATTCCAAAATATGAAAAGATTCACAATTTCAAGGTGCATACATTCAGAGGGCCACACTGGTGT
GAATACTGTGCCAACTTTATGTGGGGTCTCATTGCTCAGGGAGTGAAATGTGCAGATTGTGGTTTGAATG
TTCATAAGCAGTGTTCCAAGATGGTCCCAAATGACTGTAAGCCAGACTTGAAGCATGTCAAAAAGGTGTA
CAGCTGTGACCTTACGACGCTCGTGAAAGCACATACCACTAAGCGGCCAATGGTGGTAGACATGTGCATC
AGGGAGATTGAGTCTAGAGGTCTTAATTCTGAAGGACTATACCGAGTATCAGGATTTAGTGACCTAATTG
AAGATGTCAAGATGGCTTTCGACAGAGATGGTGAGAAGGCAGATATTTCTGTGAACATGTATGAAGATAT
CAACATTATCACTGGTGCACTTAAACTGTACTTCAGGGATTTGCCAATTCCACTCATTACATATGATGCC
TACCCTAAGTTTATAGAATCTGCCAAAATTATGGATCCGGATGAGCAATTGGAAACCCTTCATGAAGCAC
TGAAACTACTGCCACCTGCTCACTGCGAAACCCTCCGGTACCTCATGGCACATCTAAAGAGAGTGACCCT
CCACGAAAAGGAGAATCTTATGAATGCAGAGAACCTTGGAATCGTCTTTGGACCCACCCTTATGAGATCT
CCAGAACTAGACGCCATGGCTGCATTGAATGATATACGGTATCAGAGACTGGTGGTGGAGCTGCTTATCA
AAAACGAAGACATTTTATTTTAGGCGGCCGCGACTCTAGATCATAATCAGCCATACCACATTTGTAGAGG
TTTTACTTGCTTTAAAAAACCTCCCACACCTCCCCCTGAACCTGAAACATAAAATGAATGCAATTGTTGT
TGTTAACTTGTTTATTGCAGCTTATAATGGTTACAAATAAAGCAATAGCATCACAAATTTCACAAATAAA
GCATTTTTTTCACTGCATTCTAGTTGTGGTTTGTCCAAACTCATCAATGTATCTTAACGCGTAAATTGTA
AGCGTTAATATTTTGTTAAAATTCGCGTTAAATTTTTGTTAAATCAGCTCATTTTTTAACCAATAGGCCG
AAATCGGCAAAATCCCTTATAAATCAAAAGAATAGACCGAGATAGGGT
[37 nt withheld, positions 2429-2465]
AAAGAACGTGGACTCCAACGTCAAAGG
[49 nt withheld, positions 2493-2541]
T
[91 nt withheld, positions 2543-2633]
G
[124 nt withheld, positions 2635-2758]
CAGGTGGCACTTTTCGGGGAAATGTGCGCGGAACCCCTATTTGTTTATTTTTCTAAATACATTCAAATAT
GTATCCGCTCATGAGACAATAACCCTGATAAATGCTTCAATAATATTGAAAAAGGAAGAGTCCTGAGGCG
GAAAGAACCAGCTGTGGAATGTGTGTCAGTTAGGGTGTGGAAAGTCCCCAGGCTCCCCAGCAGGCAGAAG
TATGCAAAGCATGCATCTCAATTAGTCAGCAACCAGGTGTGGAAAGTCCCCAGGCTCCCCAGCAGGCAGA
AGTATGCAAAGCATGCATCTCAATTAGTCAGCAACCATAGTCCCGCCCCTAACTCCGCCCATCCCGCCCC
TAACTCCGCCCAGTTCCGCCCATTCTCCGCCCCATGGCTGACTAATTTTTTTTATTTATGCAGAGGCCGA
GGCCGCCTCGGCCTCTGAGCTATTCCAGAAGTAGTGAGGAGGCTTTTTTGGAGGCCTAGGCTTTTGCAAA
GATCGATCAAGAGACAGGATGAGGATCGTTTCGCATGATTGAACAAGATGGATTGCACGCAGGTTCTCCG
GCCGCTTGGGTGGAGAGGCTATTCGGCTATGACTGGGCACAACAGACAATCGGCTGCTCTGATGCCGCCG
TGTTCCGGCTGTCAGCGCAGGGGCGCCCGGTTCTTTTTGTCAAGACCGACCTGTCCGGTGCCCTGAATGA
ACTGCAAGACGAGGCAGCGCGGCTATCGTGGCTGGCCACGACGGGCGTTCCTTGCGCAGCTGTGCTCGAC
GTTGTCACTGAAGCGGGAAGGGACTGGCTGCTATTGGGCGAAGTGCCGGGGCAGGATCTCCTGTCATCTC
ACCTTGCTCCTGCCGAGAAAGTATCCATCATGGCTGATGCAATGCGGCGGCTGCATACGCTTGATCCGGC
TACCTGCCCATTCGACCACCAAGCGAAACATCGCATCGAGCGAGCACGTACTCGGATGGAAGCCGGTCTT
GTCGATCAGGATGATCTGGACGAAGAGCATCAGGGGCTCGCGCCAGCCGAACTGTTCGCCAGGCTCAAGG
CGAGCATGCCCGACGGCGAGGATCTCGTCGTGACCCATGGCGATGCCTGCTTGCCGAATATCATGGTGGA
AAATGGCCGCTTTTCTGGATTCATCGACTGTGGCCGGCTGGGTGTGGCGGACCGCTATCAGGACATAGCG
TTGGCTACCCGTGATATTGCTGAAGAGCTTGGCGGCGAATGGGCTGACCGCTTCCTCGTGCTTTACGGTA
TCGCCGCTCCCGATTCGCAGCGCATCGCCTTCTATCGCCTTCTTGACGAGTTCTTCTGAGCGGGACTCTG
GGGTTCGAAATGACCGACCAAGCGACGCCCAACCTGCCATCACGAGATTTCGATTCCACCGCCGCCTTCT
ATGAAAGGTTGGGCTTCGGAATCGTTTTCCGGGACGCCGGCTGGATGATCCTCCAGCGCGGGGATCTCAT
GCTGGAGTTCTTCGCCCACCCTAGGGGGAGGCTAACTGAAACACGGAAGGAGACAATACCGGAAGGAACC
CGCGCTATGACGGCAATAAAAAGACAGAATAAAACGCACGGTGTTGGGTCGTTTGTTCATAAACGCGGGG
TTCGGTCCCAGGGCTGGCACTCTGTCGATACCCCACCGAGACCCCATTGGGGCCAATACGCCCGCGTTTC
TTCCTTTTCCCCACCCCACCCCCCAAGTTCGGGTGAAGGCCCAGGGCTCGCAGCCAACGTCGGGGCGGCA
GGCCCTGCCATAGCCTCAGGTTACTCATATATACTTTAGATTGATTTAAAACTTCATTTTTAATTTAAAA
GGATCTAGGTGAAGATCCTTTTTGATAATCTCATGACCAAAATCCCTTAACGTGAGTTTTCGTTCCACTG
AGCGTCAGACCCCGTAGAAAAGATCAAAGGATCTTCTTGAGATCCTTTTTTTCTGCGCGTAATCTGCTGC
TTGCAAACAAAAAAACCACCGCTACCAGCGGTGGTTTGTTTGCCGGATCAAGAGCTACCAACTCTTTTTC
CGAAGGTAACTGGCTTCAGCAGAGCGCAGATACCAAATACTGTCCTTCTAGTGTAGCCGTAGTTAGGCCA
CCACTTCAAGAACTCTGTAGCACCGCCTACATACCTCGCTCTGCTAATCCTGTTACCAGTGGCTGCTGCC
AGTGGCGATAAGTCGTGTCTTACCGGGTTGGACTCAAGACGATAGTTACCGGATAAGGCGCAGCGGTCGG
GCTGAACGGGGGGTTCGTGCACACAGCCCAGCTTGGAGCGAACGACCTACACCGAACTGAGATACCTACA
GCGTGAGCTATGAGAAAGCGCCACGCTTCCCGAAGGGAGAAAGGCGGACAGGTATCCGGTAAGCGGCAGG
GTCGGAACAGGAGAGCGCACGAGGGAGCTTCCAGGGGGAAACGCCTGGTATCTTTATAGTCCTGTCGGGT
TTCGCCACCTCTGACTTGAGCGTCGATTTTTGTGATGCTCGTCAGGGGGGCGGAGCCTATGGAAAAACGC
CAGCAACGCGGCCTTTTTACGGTTCCTGGCCTTTTGCTGGCCTTTTGCTCACATGTTCTTTCCTGCGTTA
TCCCCTGATTCTGTGGATAACCGTATTACCGCCATGCAT
Features (pLannotate 1.2.2; 14 found; start..end, strand, type, name):
     61..364     +  enhancer       CMV enhancer: human cytomegalovirus immediate early enhancer
    365..568     +  promoter       CMV promoter: human cytomegalovirus (CMV) immediate early promoter
    591..634     +  misc_feature   MCS (fragment): multiple cloning site
    674..2050    +  CDS            Chn1: CHIN_MOUSE - Also known as Arhgap2. Experimental evidence at protein level: Swiss-Prot protein existence level 1. GTPase-activating protein for p21-rac and a phorbol ester receptor. May play an important role in neuronal signal-transduction mechanisms (By similarity). Involved in the assembly of neuronal locomotor circuits as a direct effector of EPHA4 in axon guidance. From Mus musculus (Mouse).
   2069..2152    +  CDS            large T antigen (fragment): large T antigen from SV40 (simian virus 40)
   2175..2296    +  polyA_signal   SV40 poly(A) signal: SV40 polyadenylation signal
   2330..2758    -  rep_origin     f1 ori (sequence partly withheld): f1 bacteriophage origin of replication; arrow indicates direction of (+) strand synthesis
   2785..2889    +  promoter       AmpR promoter: bla
   2891..3248    +  promoter       SV40 promoter: SV40 enhancer and early promoter
   3283..4077    +  CDS            NeoR/KanR: aminoglycoside phosphotransferase from Tn5; aph(3')-II (or nptII); confers resistance to neomycin, kanamycin, and G418 (Geneticin®)
   4098..4250    +  CDS            ble (fragment): BLE_KLEPN - Experimental evidence at protein level: Swiss-Prot protein existence level 1. Binding protein with a strong affinity to the bleomycin family of antibiotics. Binds to CL990; an antimitotic-antibiotic compound. From Klebsiella pneumoniae.
   4309..4356    +  polyA_signal   HSV TK poly(A) signal: herpes simplex virus thymidine kinase polyadenylation signal (Cole and Stacy, 1985)
   4447..4463    -  polyA_signal   bGH poly(A) signal (fragment): bovine growth hormone polyadenylation signal
   4685..5273    +  rep_origin     ori: high-copy-number ColE1/pMB1/pBR322/pUC origin of replication
