[The description below was written by a language model from this plasmid's Addgene catalogue record and pLannotate feature annotations shown in this document.]
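Description:
pNice-HA-alpha2-chimaerin is a 5,387 bp mammalian expression plasmid built on the pNICE-HA-N backbone. It drives production of alpha2-chimaerin carrying an N-terminal HA epitope tag. The plasmid is maintained in E. coli at high copy through a ColE1/pUC-type origin and selected with kanamycin. An f1 phage origin is also present. Resistance comes from a Tn5-derived NeoR/KanR (aminoglycoside phosphotransferase) gene placed behind tandem bacterial (bla) and SV40 early promoters and followed by the HSV TK polyadenylation signal. This arrangement gives kanamycin resistance in bacteria and could in principle support G418 selection in mammalian cells. Short annotated fragments of ble, SV40 large T antigen and a bGH poly(A) signal appear to be backbone remnants rather than functional units.

The expression cassette consists of the human cytomegalovirus immediate early enhancer and promoter, a partial multiple cloning site, the coding sequence, and an SV40 polyadenylation signal. The insert of about 1.4 kb is annotated as mouse Chn1. It encodes a Rac-directed GTPase-activating protein and phorbol ester receptor that acts as a direct effector of the EphA4 receptor in axon guidance and in the assembly of neuronal locomotor circuits. The HA tag is not separately annotated in the feature table, but the catalogue fields place it at the N terminus of the insert, which would put it just upstream of the annotated Chn1 reading frame. The depositor notes that flanking restriction sites allow the coding sequence to be excised either with or without the tag, which makes subcloning easier. The construct is suited to transient overexpression of alpha2-chimaerin in mammalian cells, with detection or immunoprecipitation through the HA epitope.
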