Addgene plasmid #59315: pNice-HA-alpha2-chimaerin
Purpose: Expression plasmid for HA-tagged alpha2-chimaerin
Depositing lab: Peter Scheiffele. Depositing organization: Columbia University. Publication: alpha2-Chimaerin is an essential EphA4 effector in the assembly of neuronal locomotor circuits. Beg AA, Sommer JE, Martin JH, Scheiffele P. Neuron. 2007 Sep 6;55(5):768-78. 10.1016/j.neuron.2007.07.036 PubMed 17785183.
Backbone
  Vector backbone: pNICE-HA-N
  Backbone size w/o insert (bp): 3971
  Total vector size (bp): 5387
  Vector type: Mammalian Expression
Growth in bacteria
  Bacterial resistance: Kanamycin, 50 μg/mL
  Growth temperature: 37°C
  Growth strain: DH5alpha
  Copy number: High Copy
Gene/Insert
  Gene/Insert name: alpha2-chimaerin (alt name: a2-chimaerin)
  Insert size (bp): 1416
  Promoter: CMV
  Tag / fusion protein: HA (N terminal on insert)
  Cloning method: Unknown
  Sequencing primers: 5′ CMV Forward (5'-CGCAAATGGGCGGTAGGCGTG-3'); 3′ pNICE_rev_seq (5'-AAGCAAGTAAAACCTCTACAAATG-3'); SV40pA-R (5'-GAAATTTGTGATGCTATTGC-3')
Terms and licenses: Academic/Nonprofit Terms; Industry Terms: Not Available to Industry
Depositor comments: See map & sequence file for insert-releasing enzymes. alpha2-chimaerin can be released without HA-tag (by SalI / NotI) or with HA-tag (e.g. by EcoRI / NotI).
How to cite: pNice-HA-alpha2-chimaerin was a gift from Peter Scheiffele (Addgene plasmid # 59315 ; http://n2t.net/addgene:59315 ; RRID:Addgene_59315)
