>Addgene plasmid #59315 | pNice-HA-alpha2-chimaerin | addgene partial sequence | sequence record 116129 | CMV-F 5'-CGCAAATGGGCGGTAGGCGTG-3'
CGTCAGATCCGCTAGCGCTACCGGACTCAGATCTCGAGCTCAAGCTTCGAATTCACCATGTACCCCTACG
ACGTGCCCGACTACGCCGTCGACATGGCTCTGACCCTGTTCGATACAGATGAATATAGACCTCCTGTTTG
GAAATCTTACTTATACCAGCTGCAGCAGGAAGCCCCTCACCCTCGAAGGGTCACCTGCACTTGTGAGGTA
GAAAACAGACCAAAGTATTATGGAAGAGAGTATCATGGCATGATCTCTAGAGAAGAGACTGACCAGCTCC
TGAGTGTGGCTGAGGGGAGCTACCTCATCCGTGAGAGCCAGCGGCAGCCAGGAACGTACACTTTGGCTTT
AAGATTTGGAAGTCAGACCAGAAACTTCAGGCTGTACTACGATGGAAAGCACTTTGTTGGGGAGAAACGC
TTTGAGTCCATCCACGATCTGGTGACTGATGGCTTGATTACTCTCTATATTGAAACCAAGGCAGCAGAAT
ACATTGCCAAGATGACGATAAACCCAATTTATGAGCACATAGGATACACAACCTTAAACAGAGAGCCAGC
ATACAAACAGCACATGGCAGTCCTGAAAGAGACACATGATGAGAAAGAGGCTACAGGCCAGGATGGGGTA
TCAGAGAAAAGGTTGACTAGTCTTGTTAGAAGAGCAACTCTGAAAGAAAACG
