>Addgene plasmid #59315 | pNice-HA-alpha2-chimaerin | addgene partial sequence | sequence record 116131 | SV40pA-R 5'-GAAATTTGTGATGCTATTGC-3'
TTAAAGCAAGTAAAACCTCTACAAATGTGGTATGGCTGATTATGATCTAGAGTCGCGGCCGCCTAAAATA
AAATGTCTTCGTTTTTGATAAGCAGCTCCACCACCAGTCTCTGATACCGTATATCATTCAATGCAGCCAT
GGCGTCTAGTTCTGGAGATCTCATAAGGGTGGGTCCAAAGACGATTCCAAGGTTCTCTGCATTCATAAGA
TTCTCCTTTTCGTGGAGGGTCACTCTCTTTAGATGTGCCATGAGGTACCGGAGGGTTTCGCAGTGAGCAG
GTGGCAGTAGTTTCAGTGCTTCATGAAGGGTTTCCAATTGCTCATCCGGATCCATAATTTTGGCAGATTC
TATAAACTTAGGGTAGGCATCATATGTAATGAGTGGAATTGGCAAATCCCTGAAGTACAGTTTAAGTGCA
CCAGTGATAATGTTGATATCTTCATACATGTTCACAGAAATATCTGCCTTCTCACCATCTCTGTCGAAAG
CCATCTTGACATCTTCAATTAGGTCACTAAATCCTGATACTCGGTATAGTCCTTCAGAATTAAGACCTCT
AGACTCAATCTCCCTGATGCACATGTCTACCACCATTGGCCGCTTAGTGGTATGTGCTTTCACGAGCGTC
GTAAGGTCACAGCTGTACACCTTTTTGACATGCTTCAAGTCTG
